>Addgene plasmid #199460 | pCA29-pCS2-CMV-Zebrafish NarTag (eGFP) | addgene full sequence | sequence record 392199 | Addgene NGS Result
GTCATAGCTGTTTCCTGTGTGAAATTGTTATCCGCTCACAATTCCACACAACATACGAGCCGGGAGCATA
AAGTGTAAAGCCTGGGGTGCCTAATGAGTGAGCTAACTCACATTAATTGCGTTGCGCTCACTGCCCGCTT
TCCAGTCGGGAAACCTGTCGTGCCAGCTGCATTAATGAATCGGCCAACGCGCGGGGAGAGGCGGTTTGCG
TATTGGGCGCTCTTCCGCTTCCTCGCTCACTGACTCGCTGCGCTCGGTCGTTCGGCTGCGGCGAGCGGTA
TCAGCTCACTCAAAGGCGGTAATACGGTTATCCACAGAATCAGGGGATAACGCAGGAAAGAACATGTGAG
CAAAAGGCCAGCAAAAGGCCAGGAACCGTAAAAAGGCCGCGTTGCTGGCGTTTTTCCATAGGCTCCGCCC
CCCTGACGAGCATCACAAAAATCGACGCTCAAGTCAGAGGTGGCGAAACCCGACAGGACTATAAAGATAC
CAGGCGTTTCCCCCTGGAAGCTCCCTCGTGCGCTCTCCTGTTCCGACCCTGCCGCTTACCGGATACCTGT
CCGCCTTTCTCCCTTCGGGAAGCGTGGCGCTTTCTCATAGCTCACGCTGTAGGTATCTCAGTTCGGTGTA
GGTCGTTCGCTCCAAGCTGGGCTGTGTGCACGAACCCCCCGTTCAGCCCGACCGCTGCGCCTTATCCGGT
AACTATCGTCTTGAGTCCAACCCGGTAAGACACGACTTATCGCCACTGGCAGCAGCCACTGGTAACAGGA
TTAGCAGAGCGAGGTATGTAGGCGGTGCTACAGAGTTCTTGAAGTGGTGGCCTAACTACGGCTACACTAG
AAGAACAGTATTTGGTATCTGCGCTCTGCTGAAGCCAGTTACCTTCGGAAAAAGAGTTGGTAGCTCTTGA
TCCGGCAAACAAACCACCGCTGGTAGCGGTGGTTTTTTTGTTTGCAAGCAGCAGATTACGCGCAGAAAAA
AAGGATCTCAAGAAGATCCTTTGATCTTTTCTACGGGGTCTGACGCTCAGTGGAACGAAAACTCACGTTA
AGGGATTTTGGTCATGAGATTATCAAAAAGGATCTTCACCTAGATCCTTTTAAATTAAAAATGAAGTTTT
AAATCAATCTAAAGTATATATGAGTAAACTTGGTCTGACAGTTACCAATGCTTAATCAGTGAGGCACCTA
TCTCAGCGATCTGTCTATTTCGTTCATCCATAGTTGCCTGACTCCCCGTCGTGTAGATAACTACGATACG
GGAGGGCTTACCATCTGGCCCCAGTGCTGCAATGATACCGCGAGACCCACGCTCACCGGCTCCAGATTTA
TCAGCAATAAACCAGCCAGCCGGAAGGGCCGAGCGCAGAAGTGGTCCTGCAACTTTATCCGCCTCCATCC
AGTCTATTAATTGTTGCCGGGAAGCTAGAGTAAGTAGTTCGCCAGTTAATAGTTTGCGCAACGTTGTTGC
CATTGCTACAGGCATCGTGGTGTCACGCTCGTCGTTTGGTATGGCTTCATTCAGCTCCGGTTCCCAACGA
TCAAGGCGAGTTACATGATCCCCCATGTTGTGCAAAAAAGCGGTTAGCTCCTTCGGTCCTCCGATCGTTG
TCAGAAGTAAGTTGGCCGCAGTGTTATCACTCATGGTTATGGCAGCACTGCATAATTCTCTTACTGTCAT
GCCATCCGTAAGATGCTTTTCTGTGACTGGTGAGTACTCAACCAAGTCATTCTGAGAATAGTGTATGCGG
CGACCGAGTTGCTCTTGCCCGGCGTCAATACGGGATAATACCGCGCCACATAGCAGAACTTTAAAAGTGC
TCATCATTGGAAAACGTTCTTCGGGGCGAAAACTCTCAAGGATCTTACCGCTGTTGAGATCCAGTTCGAT
GTAACCCACTCGTGCACCCAACTGATCTTCAGCATCTTTTACTTTCACCAGCGTTTCTGGGTGAGCAAAA
ACAGGAAGGCAAAATGCCGCAAAAAAGGGAATAAGGGCGACACGGAAATGTTGAATACTCATACTCTTCC
TTTTTCAATATTATTGAAGCATTTATCAGGGTTATTGTCTCATGAGCGGATACATATTTGAATGTATTTA
GAAAAATAAACAAATAGGGGTTCCGCGCACATTTCCCCGAAAAGTGCCACCTAAATTGTAAGCGTTAATA
TTTTGTTAAAATTCGCGTTAAATTTTTGTTAAATCAGCTCATTTTTTAACCAATAGGCCGAAATCGGCAA
AATCCCTTATAAATCAAAAGAATAGACCGAGATAGGGT
[37 nt withheld, positions 2279-2315]
AAAGAACGTGGACTCCAACGTCAAAGG
[49 nt withheld, positions 2343-2391]
T
[91 nt withheld, positions 2393-2483]
G
[124 nt withheld, positions 2485-2608]
CCCATTCGCCATTCAGGCTGCGCAACTGTTGGGAAGGGCGATCGGTGCGGGCCTCTTCGCTATTACGCCA
GTCGACCGCCAATTCAATATGGCGTATATGGACTCATGCCAATTCAATATGGTGGATCTGGACCTGTGCC
AATTCAATATGGCGTATATGGACTCGTGCCAATTCAATATGGTGGATCTGGACCCCAGCCAATTCAATAT
GGCGGACTTGGCACCATGCCAATTCAATATGGCGGACCTGGCACTGTGCCAACTGGGGAGGGGTCTACTT
GGCACGGTGCCAAGTTTGAGGAGGGGTCTTGGCCCTGTGCCAAGTCCGCCATATTGAATTGGCATGGTGC
CAATAATGGCGGCCATATTGGCTATATGCCAGGATCAATATATAGGCAATATCCAATATGGCCCTATGCC
AATATGGCTATTGGCCAGGTTCAATACTATGTATTGGCCCTATGCCATATAGTATTCCATATATGGGTTT
TCCTATTGACGTAGATAGCCCCTCCCAATGGGCGGTCCCATATACCATATATGGGGCTTCCTAATACCGC
CCATAGCCACTCCCCCATTGACGTCAATGGTCTCTATATATGGTCTTTCCTATTGACGTCATATGGGCGG
TCCTATTGACGTATATGGCGCCTCCCCCATTGACGTCAATTACGGTAAATGGCCCGCCTGGCTCAATGCC
CATTGACGTCAATAGGACCACCCACCATTGACGTCAATGGGATGGCTCATTGCCCATTCATATCCGTTCT
CACGCCCCCTATTGACGTCAATGACGGTAAATGGCCCACTTGGCAGTACATCAATATCTATTAATAGTAA
CTTGGCAAGTACATTACTATTGGAAGTACGCCAGGGTACATTGGCAGTACTCCCATTGACGTCAATGGCG
GTAAATGGCCCGCGATGGCTGCCAAGTACATCCCCATTGACGTCAATGGGGAGGGGCAATGACGCAAATG
GGCGTTCCATTGACGTAAATGGGCGGTAGGCGTGCCTAATGGGAGGTCTATATAAGCAATGCTCGTTTAG
GGAACCGCCATTCTGCCTGGGGACGTCGGAGCAAGCTTGATTTAGGTGACACTATAGAATACAAGCTACT
TGTTCTTTTTGCAGGATCCGCCACCATGGTGAGCAAGGGCGAGGAGCTGTTCACCGGGGTGGTGCCCATC
CTGGTCGAGCTGGACGGCGACGTAAACGGCCACAAGTTCAGCGTGTCCGGCGAGGGCGAGGGCGATGCCA
CCTACGGCAAGCTGACCCTGAAGTTCATCTGCACCACCGGCAAGCTGCCCGTGCCCTGGCCCACCCTCGT
GACCACCCTGACCTACGGCGTGCAGTGCTTCAGCCGCTACCCCGACCACATGAAGCAGCACGACTTCTTC
AAGTCCGCCATGCCCGAAGGCTACGTCCAGGAGCGCACCATCTTCTTCGTAAGTATCTATCTTTCTTTTA
GTTACTCTCTATTCCACCTTGTTGGCACTTCACAATCAAGGGGTACAATACACAAGGGTGGAGGAACACC
CCACCCTCCAGACACATTACACAGAAATCCAATCAAACAGAAGCACCATCAGGGCTTCTGCTACCAAATT
TATCTCAAAAAACTACAACAAGGAATCACCATCAGGGATTCCCTGTGCAATATACGTCAAACGAGGGCCA
CGACGGGAGGACGATCACGCCTCCCGAATATCGGCATGTCTGGCTTTCGAATTCAGTGCGTGGAGCATCA
GCCCACGCAGCCAATCAGAGTCGAATACAAGTCGACTTTCGCGAAGAGCATCAGCCTTCGCGCCATTCTT
ACACAAACCACACTCTCCCCTACAGGAACAGCATCAGCGTTCCTGCCCAGTACCCAACTCAAGAAAATTT
ATGTCCCCATGCAGCATCAGCGCATGGGCCCCAAGAATACATCCCCAACAAAATCACATCCGAGCACCAA
CAGGGCTCGGAGTGTTGTTTCTTGTCCAACTGGACAAACCCCCACCTTGTTGGAGATTTAACAGCCTACA
TGCTAGAGAAACTCTCAACTACTTTATTTTTGTTGAATATCTGCTAATTTTCTTTCCCACCATCTCTTCC
CAGAAGGACGACGGCAACTACAAGACCCGCGCCGAGGTGAAGTTCGAGGGCGACACCCTGGTGAACCGCA
TCGAGCTGAAGGGCATCGACTTCAAGGAGGACGGCAACATCCTGGGGCACAAGCTGGAGTACAACTACAA
CAGCCACAACGTCTATATCATGGCCGACAAGCAGAAGAACGGCATCAAGGTGAACTTCAAGATCCGCCAC
AACATCGAGGACGGCAGCGTGCAGCTCGCCGACCACTACCAGCAGAACACCCCCATCGGCGACGGCCCCG
TGCTGCTGCCCGACAACCACTACCTGAGCACCCAGTCCGCCCTGAGCAAAGACCCCAACGAGAAGCGCGA
TCACATGGTCCTGCTGGAGTTCGTGACCGCCGCCGGGATCACTCTCGGCATGGACGAGCTGTACAAGTAA
GAATTCAAGGCCTCTCGAGCCTCTAGAACTATAGTGAGTCGTATTACGTAGATCCAGACATGATAAGATA
CATTGATGAGTTTGGACAAACCACAACTAGAATGCAGTGAAAAAAATGCTTTATTTGTGAAATTTGTGAT
GCTATTGCTTTATTTGTAACCATTATAAGCTGCAATAAACAAGTTAACAACAACAATTGCATTCATTTTA
TGTTTCAGGTTCAGGGGGAGGTGTGGGAGGTTTTTTAATTCGCGGCCGCGGCGCCAATGCATTGGGCCCG
GTACCCAGCTTTTGTTCCCTTTAGTGAGGGTTAATTGCGCGCTTGGCGTAATCATG
Features (pLannotate 1.2.2; 16 found; start..end, strand, type, name):
     25..41      -  protein_bind   lac operator: The lac repressor binds to the lac operator to inhibit transcription in E. coli. This inhibition can be relieved by adding lactose or isopropyl-β-D-thiogalactopyranoside (IPTG). lac repressor encoded by lacI
     49..79      -  promoter       lac promoter: promoter for the E. coli lac operon
     94..115     -  protein_bind   CAP binding site: CAP binding activates transcription in the presence of cAMP. E. coli catabolite activator protein
    128..220     -  CDS            lacI (fragment): lac repressor; lacI; The lac repressor binds to the lac operator to inhibit transcription in E. coli. This inhibition can be relieved by adding lactose or isopropyl-β-D-thiogalactopyranoside (IPTG).
    403..991     -  rep_origin     ori: high-copy-number ColE1/pMB1/pBR322/pUC origin of replication
   1162..2022    -  CDS            AmpR: β-lactamase; bla; confers resistance to ampicillin, carbenicillin, and related antibiotics
   2023..2127    -  promoter       AmpR promoter: bla
   2180..2608    -  rep_origin     f1 ori (sequence partly withheld): f1 bacteriophage origin of replication; arrow indicates direction of (+) strand synthesis
   2613..2679    -  CDS            lacZα (fragment): LacZα fragment of β-galactosidase; lacZ fragment
   2686..3663    +  promoter       CMV IE94 promoter: enhancer/promoter region of simian cytomegalovirus major immediate early transcription unit IE94
   3698..3716    +  promoter       SP6 promoter: promoter for bacteriophage SP6 RNA polymerase
   3754..4056    +  CDS            EGFP (fragment): EGFP is a basic (constitutively fluorescent) green fluorescent protein published in 1996, derived from Aequorea victoria. It is reported to be a rapidly-maturing weak dimer with moderate acid sensitivity.
   4667..5125    +  CDS            EGFP (fragment): EGFP is a basic (constitutively fluorescent) green fluorescent protein published in 1996, derived from Aequorea victoria. It is reported to be a rapidly-maturing weak dimer with moderate acid sensitivity.
   5157..5174    -  promoter       T7 promoter (fragment): promoter for bacteriophage T7 RNA polymerase
   5179..5313    -  polyA_signal   SV40 poly(A) signal: SV40 polyadenylation signal
   5426..5444    -  promoter       T3 promoter: promoter for bacteriophage T3 RNA polymerase
