[The description below was written by a language model from this plasmid's Addgene catalogue record and pLannotate feature annotations shown in this document.]
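Description:
pCA29-pCS2-CMV-Zebrafish NarTag (eGFP) is a 5,464 nt expression plasmid built on the pCS2(+) backbone. The catalogue lists it as a mammalian expression vector, but it is intended for use in zebrafish embryos. In bacteria it replicates from a high-copy ColE1/pUC-type origin and is selected with ampicillin through the bla (AmpR) gene and its own promoter. An f1 phage origin and remnants of the lac promoter/operator, lacI and lacZα are carried over from the backbone and have no evident role in the payload.

The synthetic insert, assembled by Gibson cloning, sits downstream of the simian cytomegalovirus IE94 enhancer/promoter that pCS2 vectors use as their "CMV" promoter, and is followed by an SV40 polyadenylation signal. An SP6 promoter lies between the CMV element and the insert, which in pCS2 vectors allows in vitro transcription of sense RNA. A T7 promoter fragment and a T3 promoter flank the poly(A) region in the opposite orientation.

The EGFP coding sequence is annotated as two separate fragments with a gap of about 600 nt between them. This fits the stated design, in which eGFP is interrupted by an intron carrying nine MS2 stem-loop repeats, although the feature table does not annotate the intron or the MS2 array. In that arrangement the MS2 hairpins would be present only on the unspliced nascent transcript, where they can be bound by MS2 coat protein fusions, and splicing would restore an intact EGFP reading frame as a fluorescent readout. The associated publication title concerns gene activation guided by transcription factors bound to nascent RNA, and this plasmid appears to serve as the zebrafish reporter for that approach.
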