Addgene plasmid #199460: pCA29-pCS2-CMV-Zebrafish NarTag (eGFP)
Purpose: Expression of Zebrafish NarTag (eGFP harbors 9XMS2 in its intron) in zebrafish embryos
Depositing lab: Baohui Chen. Depositing organization: Zhejiang University School of Medicine. Publication: Gene activation guided by nascent RNA-bound transcription factors. Liang Y, Xu H, Cheng T, Fu Y, Huang H, Qian W, Wang J, Zhou Y, Qian P, Yin Y, Xu P, Zou W, Chen B. Nat Commun. 2022 Nov 28;13(1):7329. doi: 10.1038/s41467-022-35041-7. PubMed 36443367.
Backbone
  Vector backbone: pCS2(+)
  Vector type: Mammalian Expression
Growth in bacteria
  Bacterial resistance: Ampicillin, 100 μg/mL
  Growth temperature: 37°C
  Growth strain: NEB Stable
  Copy number: High Copy
Gene/Insert
  Gene/Insert name: Zebrafish NarTag
  Species: Synthetic
  Promoter: CMV
  Cloning method: Gibson Cloning
Terms and licenses: Academic/Nonprofit Terms; Industry Terms: Not Available to Industry
How to cite: pCA29-pCS2-CMV-Zebrafish NarTag (eGFP) was a gift from Baohui Chen (Addgene plasmid # 199460 ; http://n2t.net/addgene:199460 ; RRID:Addgene_199460)
